Addgene plasmid #230796: AiP20073 - pAAV-AiE3099m-minBG-SYFP2-WPRE3-BGHpA
Purpose: AiE3099m is an enhancer sequence, designed to drive AAV-mediated transgene expression in specific populations of brain cells
Depositing lab: Allen Institute for Brain Science & Bosiljka Tasic. Depositing organization: Allen Institute. Publication: A suite of enhancer AAVs and transgenic mouse lines for genetic access to cortical cell types. Ben-Simon Y, Hooper M, Narayan S, Daigle TL, Dwivedi D, Way SW, Oster A, Stafford DA, Mich JK, Taormina MJ, Martinez RA, Opitz-Araya X, Roth JR, Alexander JR, Allen S, Amster A, Arbuckle J, Ayala A, Baker PM, Bakken TE, Barcelli T, Barta S, Bendrick J, Bertagnolli D, Bielstein C, Bishwakarma P, Bowlus J, Boyer G, Brouner K, Casian B, Casper T, Chakka AB, Chakrabarty R, Chance RK, Chavan S, Clark M, Colbert K, Collman F, Daniel S, Departee M, DiValentin P, Donadio N, Dotson N, Egdorf T, Fliss T, Gabitto M, Garcia J, Gary A, Gasperini M, Gloe J, Goldy J, Gore BB, Graybuck L, Greisman N, Haeseleer F, Halterman C, Haradon Z, Hastings SD, Helback O, Ho W, Hockemeyer D, Huang C, Huff S, Hunker A, Johansen N, Jones D, Juneau Z, Kalmbach B, Kannan M, Khem S, Kussick E, Kutsal R, Larsen R, Lee C, Lee AY, Leibly M, Lenz GH, Li S, Liang E, Lusk N, Madigan Z, Malloy J, Malone J, McCue R, Melchor J, Mollenkopf T, Moosman S, Morin E, Newman D, Ng L, Ngo K, Omstead V, Otto S, Oyama A, Pena N, Pham T, Phillips E, Pom CA, Potekhina L, Ransford S, Ray PL, Rette D, Reynoldson C, Rimorin C, Rocha D, Ruiz A, Sanchez REA, Sawyer L, Sedeno-Cortes A, Sevigny JP, Shapovalova N, Shepard N, Shulga L, Sigler AR, Siverts L, Soliman S, Somasundaram S, Staats B, Stewart K, Szelenyi E, Tieu M, Trader C, Tran A, van Velthoven CTJ, Walker M, Wang Y, Weed N, Wirthlin M, Wood T, Wynalda B, Yao Z, Zhou T, Ariza J, Dee N, Reding M, Ronellenfitch K, Mufti S, Sunkin SM, Smith KA, Esposito L, Waters J, Thyagarajan B, Yao S, Lein ES, Zeng H, Levi BP, Ngai J, Ting JT, Tasic B. Cell. 2025 May 16:S0092-8674(25)00513-6. doi: 10.1016/j.cell.2025.05.002. PubMed 40403729.
Backbone
  Vector backbone: pAAV2
  Vector type: AAV
Growth in bacteria
  Bacterial resistance: Ampicillin, 100 μg/mL
  Growth temperature: 37°C
  Growth strain: NEB Stable
  Copy number: High Copy
Gene/Insert
  Gene/Insert name: SYFP2
  Species: Synthetic
  Promoter: minBG
  Cloning method: Gibson Cloning
Terms and licenses: Academic/Nonprofit Terms; Industry Terms: Not Available to Industry
How to cite: AiP20073 - pAAV-AiE3099m-minBG-SYFP2-WPRE3-BGHpA was a gift from Allen Institute for Brain Science & Bosiljka Tasic (Addgene plasmid # 230796 ; http://n2t.net/addgene:230796 ; RRID:Addgene_230796)
