[The description below was written by a language model from this plasmid's Addgene catalogue record and pLannotate feature annotations shown in this document.]
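Description:
AiP20073 - pAAV-AiE3099m-minBG-SYFP2-WPRE3-BGHpA is an AAV transfer plasmid built on a pAAV2 backbone and intended for packaging recombinant adeno-associated virus that reports enhancer activity in the brain. In bacteria it is maintained as a high-copy plasmid through a ColE1/pUC-type origin and selected with ampicillin via the β-lactamase gene and its native promoter. An f1 phage origin is also present, along with small remnants of pBR322 bom and rop sequences. The sequenced record is about 4.7 kb.

The viral payload lies between AAV2 inverted terminal repeats, which provide the cis signals for genome replication and encapsidation. The downstream ITR is annotated in full, while the upstream one is detected only as short fragments, a common result for these structured repeats in sequencing and automated annotation. Within the cassette, the enhancer AiE3099m sits upstream of a minimal beta-globin promoter (minBG). The minimal promoter has little activity of its own, so transcription depends on the enhancer, which is designed to confine expression to specific populations of brain cells. Neither the enhancer nor minBG is picked up in the feature table, but they presumably occupy the unannotated stretch between the left ITR and the reporter. The record does not state which cell types are targeted. The reporter is SYFP2, a rapidly maturing monomeric yellow fluorescent protein derived from Aequorea victoria. It is followed by WPRE3, a shortened woodchuck hepatitis virus posttranscriptional element (annotated as two WPRE fragments) that boosts transcript expression, and by the bovine growth hormone polyadenylation signal.

The construct belongs to a collection of enhancer AAVs developed for genetic access to cortical cell types. It is suited to fluorescently labelling enhancer-defined cell populations after viral delivery.
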