Features (pLannotate 1.2.2; 14 found; start..end, strand, type, name):
     12..39      +  repeat_region  AAV2 ITR (fragment): inverted terminal repeat of adeno-associated virus serotype 2 inverted
     68..95      +  repeat_region  AAV2 ITR (fragment): inverted terminal repeat of adeno-associated virus serotype 2 inverted
    757..1473    +  CDS            SYFP2: SYFP2 is a basic (constitutively fluorescent) yellow fluorescent protein published in 2006, derived from Aequorea victoria. It is reported to be a very rapidly-maturing monomer with moderate acid sensitivity.
   1513..1670    +  misc_feature   WPRE (fragment): woodchuck hepatitis virus posttranscriptional regulatory element
   1676..1756    +  misc_feature   WPRE (fragment): woodchuck hepatitis virus posttranscriptional regulatory element
   1773..1884    +  polyA_signal   bGH poly(A) signal: bovine growth hormone polyadenylation signal
   2002..2142    +  repeat_region  AAV2 ITR: inverted terminal repeat of adeno-associated virus serotype 2 inverted
   2147..2198    -  misc_feature   bom (fragment): basis of mobility region from pBR322
   2217..2672    +  rep_origin     f1 ori (sequence partly withheld): f1 bacteriophage origin of replication; arrow indicates direction of (+) strand synthesis
   2673..2722    -  misc_feature   bom (fragment): basis of mobility region from pBR322
   2824..2859    -  CDS            rop (fragment): Rop protein, which maintains plasmids at low copy number; rop
   2954..3058    +  promoter       AmpR promoter: bla
   3059..3919    +  CDS            AmpR: β-lactamase; bla; confers resistance to ampicillin, carbenicillin, and related antibiotics
   4090..4678    +  rep_origin     ori: high-copy-number ColE1/pMB1/pBR322/pUC origin of replication
>Addgene plasmid #230796 | AiP20073 - pAAV-AiE3099m-minBG-SYFP2-WPRE3-BGHpA | addgene full sequence | sequence record 479080 | Addgene NGS Result
CCTGCAGGCAGCTGCGCGCTCGCTCGCTCACTGAGGCCGCCCGGGCGTCGGGCGACCTTTGGTCGCCCGG
CCTCAGTGAGCGAGCGAGCGCGCAGAGAGGGAGTGGCCAACTCCATCACTAGGGGTTCCTGCGGCCGCAC
GCGTGAAATAGGTGACCTTTTATGTGGACAATAAAGCCCCCCTTCCTTAATCAAGATCTCTCAGAGGAAA
CACAGTGGTGTCCATTCAGATTGCTTTCTTCCGTATGTCCTGGTGGAGCGATTCTGCCATGATAGGCAGC
AAGGTCAGCCTGAGTGCTCCTGCTCCTCTTTTCATCCCGTTGTGTTGAGTTTGCTCTCACAGGGTGTTAG
ATGCTGCTCTAAGAAATAGCTCTCACTGTCTCCCTTCTCTTCATCAACTTCCTCAGTTGGGGATGAGAGG
TAATATAATTCTGAGTAACCAGGCCCCTCTTGAAATCTCATTTCAGCCCCAAACCGGCTCAGTTCCCAGC
CAAGAGCAGAGCACCTGGCAGACAGAATTACCTCATAGTAATGTAAGAAGCAGGACTGTCATCATTCACG
GTTAACTCTGTGTTTCCACTGTCCCTAGACTGGCCTGTTCTCTTCCATTTTTGCTTCTGTCCTTGACACA
AATGAAAAAAAATACCTTGCGCCGGCGGAGCTCGGGCTGGGCATAAAAGTCAGGGCAGAGCCATCTATTG
CTTACATTTGCTTCTGGGATCCAGATCTTTCGAAGCTAGCGCTACCGGTCGCCACCATGGTGAGCAAGGG
CGAGGAGCTGTTCACCGGGGTGGTGCCCATCCTGGTCGAGCTGGACGGCGACGTAAACGGCCACAAGTTC
AGCGTGTCCGGCGAGGGCGAGGGCGATGCCACCTACGGCAAGCTGACCCTGAAGCTGATCTGCACCACCG
GCAAGCTGCCCGTGCCCTGGCCCACCCTCGTGACCACCCTGGGCTACGGCGTGCAGTGCTTCGCCCGCTA
CCCCGACCACATGAAGCAGCACGACTTCTTCAAGTCCGCCATGCCCGAAGGCTACGTCCAGGAGCGCACC
ATCTTCTTCAAGGACGACGGCAACTACAAGACCCGCGCCGAGGTGAAGTTCGAGGGCGACACCCTGGTGA
ACCGCATCGAGCTGAAGGGCATCGACTTCAAGGAGGACGGCAACATCCTGGGGCACAAGCTGGAGTACAA
CTACAACAGCCACAACGTCTATATCACCGCCGACAAGCAGAAGAACGGCATCAAGGCCAACTTCAAGATC
CGCCACAACATCGAGGACGGCGGCGTGCAGCTCGCCGACCACTACCAGCAGAACACCCCCATCGGCGACG
GCCCCGTGCTGCTGCCCGACAACCACTACCTGAGCTACCAGTCCAAGCTGAGCAAAGACCCCAACGAGAA
GCGCGATCACATGGTCCTGCTGGAGTTCGTGACCGCCGCCGGGATCACTCTCGGCATGGACGAGCTGTAC
AAGTAAGTCGACGGCGCGCCGCGGCCGCGAATTCGATATCATAATCAACCTCTGGATTACAAAATTTGTG
AAAGATTGACTGGTATTCTTAACTATGTTGCTCCTTTTACGCTATGTGGATACGCTGCTTTAATGCCTTT
GTATCATGCTATTGCTTCCCGTATGGCTTTCATTTTCTCCTCCTTGTATAAATCCTGGTTAGTTCTTGCC
ACGGCGGAACTCATCGCCGCCTGCCTTGCCCGCTGCTGGACAGGGGCTCGGCTGTTGGGCACTGACAATT
CCGTGGCTCGAGAGATCTTCGACTGTGCCTTCTAGTTGCCAGCCATCTGTTGTTTGCCCCTCCCCCGTGC
CTTCCTTGACCCTGGAAGGTGCCACTCCCACTGTCCTTTCCTAATAAAATGAGGAAATTGCATCGCATTG
TCTGAGTAGGTGTCATTCTATTCTGGGGGGTGGGGTGGGGCAGGACAGCAAGGGGGAGGATTGGGAAGAC
AATAGCAGGCATGAGATCTCACGTGCGGACCGAGCGGCCGCAGGAACCCCTAGTGATGGAGTTGGCCACT
CCCTCTCTGCGCGCTCGCTCGCTCACTGAGGCCGGGCGACCAAAGGTCGCCCGACGCCCGGGCTTTGCCC
GGGCGGCCTCAGTGAGCGAGCGAGCGCGCAGCTGCCTGCAGGGGCGCCTGATGCGGTATTTTCTCCTTAC
GCATCTGTGCGGTATTTCACACCGCATA
[95 nt withheld, positions 2199-2293]
T
[46 nt withheld, positions 2295-2340]
C
[141 nt withheld, positions 2342-2482]
CCTTTGACGTTGGAGTCCACGTTCTTT
[37 nt withheld, positions 2510-2546]
ACTCTATCTCGGGCTATTCTTTTGATTTATAAGGGATTTTGCCGATTTCGGTCTATTGGTTAAAAAATGA
GCTGATTTAACAAAAATTTAACGCGAATTTTAACAAAATATTAACGTTTACAATTTTATGGTGCACTCTC
AGTACAATCTGCTCTGATGCCGCATAGTTAAGCCAGCCCCGACACCCGCCAACACCCGCTGACGCGCCCT
GACGGGCTTGTCTGCTCCCGGCATCCGCTTACAGACAAGCTGTGACCGTCTCCGGGAGCTGCATGTGTCA
GAGGTTTTCACCGTCATCACCGAAACGCGCGAGACGAAAGGGCCTCGTGATACGCCTATTTTTATAGGTT
AATGTCATGATAATAATGGTTTCTTAGACGTCAGGTGGCACTTTTCGGGGAAATGTGCGCGGAACCCCTA
TTTGTTTATTTTTCTAAATACATTCAAATATGTATCCGCTCATGAGACAATAACCCTGATAAATGCTTCA
ATAATATTGAAAAAGGAAGAGTATGAGTATTCAACATTTCCGTGTCGCCCTTATTCCCTTTTTTGCGGCA
TTTTGCCTTCCTGTTTTTGCTCACCCAGAAACGCTGGTGAAAGTAAAAGATGCTGAAGATCAGTTGGGTG
CACGAGTGGGTTACATCGAACTGGATCTCAACAGCGGTAAGATCCTTGAGAGTTTTCGCCCCGAAGAACG
TTTTCCAATGATGAGCACTTTTAAAGTTCTGCTATGTGGCGCGGTATTATCCCGTATTGACGCCGGGCAA
GAGCAACTCGGTCGCCGCATACACTATTCTCAGAATGACTTGGTTGAGTACTCACCAGTCACAGAAAAGC
ATCTTACGGATGGCATGACAGTAAGAGAATTATGCAGTGCTGCCATAACCATGAGTGATAACACTGCGGC
CAACTTACTTCTGACAACGATCGGAGGACCGAAGGAGCTAACCGCTTTTTTGCACAACATGGGGGATCAT
GTAACTCGCCTTGATCGTTGGGAACCGGAGCTGAATGAAGCCATACCAAACGACGAGCGTGACACCACGA
TGCCTGTAGCAATGGCAACAACGTTGCGCAAACTATTAACTGGCGAACTACTTACTCTAGCTTCCCGGCA
ACAATTAATAGACTGGATGGAGGCGGATAAAGTTGCAGGACCACTTCTGCGCTCGGCCCTTCCGGCTGGC
TGGTTTATTGCTGATAAATCTGGAGCCGGTGAGCGTGGGTCTCGCGGTATCATTGCAGCACTGGGGCCAG
ATGGTAAGCCCTCCCGTATCGTAGTTATCTACACGACGGGGAGTCAGGCAACTATGGATGAACGAAATAG
ACAGATCGCTGAGATAGGTGCCTCACTGATTAAGCATTGGTAACTGTCAGACCAAGTTTACTCATATATA
CTTTAGATTGATTTAAAACTTCATTTTTAATTTAAAAGGATCTAGGTGAAGATCCTTTTTGATAATCTCA
TGACCAAAATCCCTTAACGTGAGTTTTCGTTCCACTGAGCGTCAGACCCCGTAGAAAAGATCAAAGGATC
TTCTTGAGATCCTTTTTTTCTGCGCGTAATCTGCTGCTTGCAAACAAAAAAACCACCGCTACCAGCGGTG
GTTTGTTTGCCGGATCAAGAGCTACCAACTCTTTTTCCGAAGGTAACTGGCTTCAGCAGAGCGCAGATAC
CAAATACTGTTCTTCTAGTGTAGCCGTAGTTAGGCCACCACTTCAAGAACTCTGTAGCACCGCCTACATA
CCTCGCTCTGCTAATCCTGTTACCAGTGGCTGCTGCCAGTGGCGATAAGTCGTGTCTTACCGGGTTGGAC
TCAAGACGATAGTTACCGGATAAGGCGCAGCGGTCGGGCTGAACGGGGGGTTCGTGCACACAGCCCAGCT
TGGAGCGAACGACCTACACCGAACTGAGATACCTACAGCGTGAGCTATGAGAAAGCGCCACGCTTCCCGA
AGGGAGAAAGGCGGACAGGTATCCGGTAAGCGGCAGGGTCGGAACAGGAGAGCGCACGAGGGAGCTTCCA
GGGGGAAACGCCTGGTATCTTTATAGTCCTGTCGGGTTTCGCCACCTCTGACTTGAGCGTCGATTTTTGT
GATGCTCGTCAGGGGGGCGGAGCCTATGGAAAAACGCCAGCAACGCGGCCTTTTTACGGTTCCTGGCCTT
TTGCTGGCCTTTTGCTCACATGT
